Addgene plasmid #109501: actc1b-BTK-mKate2
Purpose: Muscle specific zebrafish expression of mKate2 fused to the PH domain from Human Bruton tyrosine kinase (BTK). Binds PtdIns(3,4,5)P3.
Depositing lab: Rob Parton. Depositing organization: University of Queensland, Institute for Molecular Bioscience. Publication: In vivo cell biological screening identifies an endocytic capture mechanism for T-tubule formation. Hall TE, Martel N, Ariotti N, Xiong Z, Lo HP, Ferguson C, Rae J, Lim YW, Parton RG. Nat Commun. 2020 Jul 24;11(1):3711. doi: 10.1038/s41467-020-17486-w. PubMed 32709891.
Backbone
  Vector backbone: pDEST-actc1b-ccdb-mKate2
  Vector type: Zebrafish plasmids
Growth in bacteria
  Bacterial resistance: Ampicillin, 100 μg/mL
  Growth temperature: 37°C
  Growth strain: DH5alpha
  Copy number: High Copy
Gene/Insert
  Gene/Insert name: actc1b-BTK-mKate2
  Species: Synthetic
  Cloning method: Gateway Cloning
Terms and licenses: Academic/Nonprofit Terms; Industry Terms: Not Available to Industry
How to cite: actc1b-BTK-mKate2 was a gift from Rob Parton (Addgene plasmid # 109501 ; http://n2t.net/addgene:109501 ; RRID:Addgene_109501)
