[The description below was written by a language model from this plasmid's Addgene catalogue record and pLannotate feature annotations shown in this document.]
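Description:
actc1b-BTK-mKate2 is a zebrafish expression plasmid made by Gateway recombination into the destination vector pDEST-actc1b-ccdb-mKate2. It is built to produce a fluorescent phosphoinositide biosensor specifically in muscle. It is propagated in E. coli on a pBluescript-like backbone with a high-copy ColE1/pUC origin, a partial M13/f1 origin and an ampicillin resistance gene (AmpR) under its own bla promoter. Remnants of the lac promoter/operator region and a T3 promoter are also present. Two sequence records are given, a sequencing result of about 9.67 kb and a depositor sequence of about 9.68 kb. They carry the same set of features in the same order and differ only in their start point and by a few bases in length.

The payload is a fragment of human Bruton tyrosine kinase corresponding to its PH domain, flanked by attB1 and attB2 sites. It is followed directly by the far-red monomeric fluorescent protein mKate2, giving a C-terminally tagged fusion that ends at an SV40 polyadenylation signal. The roughly 4 kb stretch between the attB4 and attB1 sites has no meaningful annotation; the short copia promoter match there is probably spurious. From the construct name and stated purpose, this stretch presumably holds the actc1b muscle promoter that drives expression. The attB4/attB1/attB2/attB3 arrangement reflects a multisite Gateway architecture. A short match to medaka tyrosinase upstream of attB4 may reflect Tol2 transposon sequence, which was first found in that locus, but the record does not annotate transposon arms. The BTK PH domain binds PtdIns(3,4,5)P3, so the fusion serves as a live reporter of this lipid's distribution in zebrafish muscle fibres. The associated work used it in an in vivo screen examining T-tubule formation.
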