Features (pLannotate 1.2.2; 23 found; start..end, strand, type, name):
      7..228     -  rep_origin     M13 ori (fragment) (sequence partly withheld): M13 bacteriophage origin of replication; arrow indicates direction of (+) strand synthesis
    228..515     +  CDS            tyr (fragment) (sequence partly withheld): TYRO_ORYLA - Also known as tyro. Experimental evidence at transcript level: Swiss-Prot protein existence level 2. This is a copper-containing oxidase that functions in the formation of pigments such as melanins and other polyphenolic compounds. From Oryzias latipes (Japanese rice fish) (Japanese killifish).
   1097..1117    +  protein_bind   attB4: mutant version of attB; core recombination site for the Gateway® BP reaction BP Clonase™
   2025..2041    -  promoter       copia promoter (fragment): strong promoter from the Drosophila transposable element copia (Sinclair et al., 1986)
   5093..5113    +  protein_bind   attB1: mutant version of attB; core recombination site for the Gateway® BP reaction BP Clonase™
   5123..5653    +  CDS            BTK (fragment): BTK_HUMAN - Also known as AGMX1, ATK, BPK. Experimental evidence at protein level: Swiss-Prot protein existence level 1. Non-receptor tyrosine kinase indispensable for B lymphocyte development, differentiation and signaling. Binding of antigen to the B-cell antigen receptor (BCR) triggers signaling that ultimately leads to B-cell activation. After BCR engagement and activation at the plasma membrane, phosphorylates PLCG2 at several sites, igniting the downstream signaling pathway through calcium mobilization, followed by activation of the protein kinase C (PKC) family members. PLCG2 phosphoryl
   5658..5678    -  protein_bind   attB2: mutant version of attB; core recombination site for the Gateway® BP reaction BP Clonase™
   5681..6376    +  CDS            mKate2: monomeric far-red fluorescent protein (Shcherbo et al., 2009) mammalian codon-optimized
   6392..6475    +  CDS            large T antigen (fragment): large T antigen from SV40 (simian virus 40)
   6498..6579    +  polyA_signal   SV40 poly(A) signal: SV40 polyadenylation signal
   6580..6600    -  protein_bind   attB3: mutant version of attB; core recombination site for the Gateway® BP reaction BP Clonase™
   6604..6624    +  CDS            lacZα (fragment): LacZα fragment of β-galactosidase; lacZ fragment
   6640..6774    -  polyA_signal   SV40 poly(A) signal: SV40 polyadenylation signal
   6797..6880    -  CDS            large T antigen (fragment): large T antigen from SV40 (simian virus 40)
   7446..7486    -  misc_feature   MCS (fragment): pBluescript multiple cloning site
   7499..7517    -  promoter       T3 promoter: promoter for bacteriophage T3 RNA polymerase
   7562..7578    -  protein_bind   lac operator: The lac repressor binds to the lac operator to inhibit transcription in E. coli. This inhibition can be relieved by adding lactose or isopropyl-β-D-thiogalactopyranoside (IPTG). lac repressor encoded by lacI
   7586..7616    -  promoter       lac promoter: promoter for the E. coli lac operon
   7631..7652    -  protein_bind   CAP binding site: CAP binding activates transcription in the presence of cAMP. E. coli catabolite activator protein
   7665..7757    -  CDS            lacI (fragment): lac repressor; lacI; The lac repressor binds to the lac operator to inhibit transcription in E. coli. This inhibition can be relieved by adding lactose or isopropyl-β-D-thiogalactopyranoside (IPTG).
   7940..8528    -  rep_origin     ori: high-copy-number ColE1/pMB1/pBR322/pUC origin of replication
   8699..9559    -  CDS            AmpR: β-lactamase; bla; confers resistance to ampicillin, carbenicillin, and related antibiotics
   9560..9664    -  promoter       AmpR promoter: bla
>Addgene plasmid #109501 | actc1b-BTK-mKate2 | depositor full sequence | sequence record 206438 | Full Sequence
CCACCTAAATTGTAAGCGTTAATATTTTGTTAAAATTCGCGTTAAATTTTTGTTAAATCAGCTCATTTTT
TAACCAATAGGCCGAAATCGGCAAAATCCCTTATAAATCAAAAGAATAGACCGAGATAGGGT
[37 nt withheld, positions 133-169]
AAAGAACGTGGACTCCAACGTCAAAGG
[32 nt withheld, positions 197-228]
GCTGGCTAAGAACTCATCAGCCTCCCCGGTCCATCTACCCACGTACCAATGCACCAATTGGCCACAATGA
CGGCTACTACATGGTGCCATTCCTTCCTCTTTATAGGAATGGAGACTACCTCCTGTCCAACAAGGCTCTT
GGATACGAGTACGCCTACCTGTTGGACCCAGGTCATTGCACAACACCAGAAATGCCCTCTGATCTGCAAA
AGACGTGAATATCTGTTCAGACACCCATATCCACTCTGTTCCACACAGGTCAGAGGTTTGTCCAGGAGTT
CTTGACAGAGGTGTAAAAAGTACTCAAAAATTTTACTCAAGTGAAAGTACAAGTACTTAGGGAAAATTTT
ACTCAATTAAAAGTAAAAGTATCTGGCTAGAATCTTACTTGAGTAAAAGTAAAAAAGTACTCCATTAAAA
TTGTACTTGAGTATTAAGGAAGTAAAAGTAAAAGCAAGAAAGAAAACTAGAGATTCTTGTTTAAGCTTTT
AATCTCAAAAAACATTAAATGAAATGCATACAAGGTTTTATCCTGCTTTAGAACTGTTTGTATTTAATTA
TCAAACTATAAGACAGACAATCTAATGCCAGTACACGCTACTCAAAGTTGTAAAACCTCAGATTTAACTT
CAGTAGAAGCTGATTCTCAAAATTGTTAGTGTCAAGCCTAGCTCTTTTGGGGCTGAAAAGCAATCCTGCA
GTGCTGAAAAGCCTCTCACAGGCAGCCGATGCGGGAAGAGGTGTATTAGTCTTGATAGAGAGGCTGCAAA
TAGCAGGAAACGTGAGCAGAGACTCCCTGGTGTCTGAAACACAGGCCAGATGGGCCCTCGAGCAGGAAAC
AGCTATGACCATGATTACGCCAAGCTATCAACTTTGTATAGAAAAGTTGGCACGCGCAGATTCCGTGTGG
GCCTGGTAATATCTTACCATTTTAAGCTATTTTAAGATTAGGGAAAAAAATTAAATAAAACTACTTTAAA
ATTACTTTCCTTAAAAAGCAACATATTTATTTAGTTTTTGTTTAACTGGCTCAAGATTGTAATATTTTAC
TTTTACATGTTTTTTTTAAGTACCTAAATGTGTTCAAAAGTAAAGTATGTTATTGTTTTTTTTTTTTTAA
TGTTAGCTAAGCTTTAAATTGTAATATATTACTTTTAAAAGTGACTTTTTAAAAATGTAAATAAAAAAGT
AACTATAAATGTGTAATGCATGTTATTTCTGTGGGTTTTTTAATTTTCATCTCAACTGGGCTTACAATTT
TAACATAATAAAAATCAAATCAAATCAAATCAGGCCCTTATTTGTCACATACACTCTTGTATACTGAAAT
AAACTAAATGTTGAGAAAAATTTAAATACACCAAAATAACGCATACCTTTTTTGTAATTACCTAAGTAAA
ACATTTAGTTCCTTTTTTAAGTGACTCAAGATTGTAATCTATTAATTGTAAAAGATAAAACTAGTGATCA
ATCTGACGTGCTTCTATGCAGCCTGTGAGATTAATTGTGATGTTTAATTATTAAACAATTTAAATGGATC
AAACATTTCACATGTGCTTATTGTGTCCAACAAAACCAGCAGAAGCACTTAAAAATATTGCATGACAACA
TGAGTTTTTAATGTAAATTATATATACTTCCTAAACGAAGTTAATCATATTTTCTAAAATAATAATGTCA
TTGAAATATTTAAATAAATGATAANCTTTAGTTGATTCAACATAAAATTGAAAGCAATAAGGACTTTTTT
TTTTTTACAGCGGTGAAGCAAAAGCNTGNAAATAATCATATAAATATAATAAATAAATAAATAAAATAAT
GGTTCTTGGTGCAAATATGAACACTTTAAATAAATATAGAATAAATATGATCAATAAGTCATAACGACGT
GTTTTATGTTGATTATAATTTAAACATGTTTCTAACGCAAGTTTTAAAAACTGTTTTAAAGTATTATTTT
AAGTTATAAGATCAATTTGACTCAACATTTTGTAGTGAAAATATGTTGTGTAAAATTAATATAATATACA
CTATAAAAATGCAAGGTTCCACACAATTCATTCATGTTGTCCCAACACAAATCGATTAAGTTAACAAATA
TATGTGGATTGAACATAAAAAATTAAGTTGTCCCAATGAAATCTCAAGAATTGTGTTGTTTCAGCTCATT
TTAAATAAGTAGTTTTAACAAGTAAAAAATAACATATTTTTGAGTGTGTATATATATATATTTATATATT
ACAAAATATAATAATATAAAATGTAAAAGATATAAACCATGCTACATATATTTAAGAGCTATTTTGCACA
TTACTTTTTTGCAAGCCATTTGAGTGTTTTTTTACAAATATATATTAGCTAAATATACAATATCTTAAAT
ATACAATTAATCAGACATGCAAAAAATGCATTTAACCTACATAAAAATACATGATCAACATATGTTTTAT
GCTGATTACAACTAAATCAAACGTAATGAAATTAATTTATAAAAGCGATTTAAATATGTCAATATTTTAA
GTTAAAATCACTTGAAACCTACTATAAATGAACTTAAATTTAAAAAATCTCCTTTAATTCCAATGCAGCA
CTGTTGTTTTTTCAGCTGAGGACCCCCGGTGCAGATGGTTGGCCCCCGGCCCGCTATTCTAAGGAAGCCT
TTCTTAATTTTAGGGCGGCGCTGCATGCGCTCAGATCAGATTCACGGGTGGAGAGGGTTATTTTCTCTTT
TTTATTTTTTCTTGCCTGCTCATATTTGGGCCTGTGTGAACCCCAGGCTCCGCCTCGGCCCCCAGGAGCC
GCTCTTATTTAAAGGGGATCCTCGCCTTCAGTCTTCGTCCCAGTGGAAGCATCAGTCTTGTGATAACAAC
TTGGTGAGTCCTACAGACCAGCGCTCGACTCTAGGCTTTAAATGCATTGATTTCTCTGGATTAGCTACCG
GGAGAGTTTTAACTTTGCTTATTAGTCTTGTGCTTGAACTGCTAGGTTTAAAGAGGGTTTTCTCTAATGC
ATGCATGAAGCGACAGCTGAAAACCAGAAATAGAGCGTTTGTCCTCCTGTTAAACTCTAGCCTTTCTTTG
GCATTTGTCAGTCCGAGTCTTCAGCTGCCGGCAGGAGATTGGGTTTCAGTAACACTTGCTGAGCACAAAC
TACACGTGCTTCCTTCAGATTTAATTCATTATTAATCATTCTAGATTTAAATGATCTTCTTACTCATTGC
TGATTATTTTAGCCTTGCGGAGCAGATTAAATGAGCACGTGTTTATTAAGATTGATTTAAATATAATTAA
TATTTCACCACTGTAGTTTTAAAATTGCCTTCTAAGTCATGGTTGATTTTTAATAGGTATCGGCTCTAAT
TAGATTACTATTTTGGTTTTTAAATGTTATTTCTATTTCATTTGTAGGCTCGTTTTTAATGTGATTTTAT
TAGATTCTAGTTTTAAAATCATCTTTTAGCCTTACTGAGCAGACTGAATGAACATGTTTCATTAAGATTA
ACTTCATTATAGTTAATTATTTAATCATTCTAGTGGATTATAAATCAGCTCTATTTAAATTGATTGTCGT
GTTTATTTCTATTTGATTTTTGATTATTTTTTAAGGTCGTTTTTATGTGATTTTTCCCCGATTCTAATTT
TAAACTAATTGTTTGATTTTTATATGATTCGACTCTTTTTAAATGAATTGTTTTGCTTTTTTTATTGAGC
ATATATATATATTATACAATTTCAATCAACAATTGTTGTGCTTTTTAAATGTTGTTTCTATTTCATTTCT
AGGGTCGATTTTATTCGATTCTAGTTTTAAAATCGTGATTTCTAACTCCTAACCTTACTGAGCAGACTGA
ATGAACATGTTTCATCAAGATTAACTTCATTATAGTTAATTATTGAATCGGGCTAGTGGTTTATAAATCA
GCTCTATTATAAATTAATTGTCATCATTATTTCTATTTAATTTTTATTATTTTTTTAGGATTATTTTTAA
GGGATTTTTTTCACGTTCTAGTTTTAAACTCAATGCTCATTACTGCTCACCCTTGCTGAGCAGTCTTTCG
TTAAGATTAAATTAATTAATAACCCATTCTAGTTTTAAAACAGTGTCTTAAGGCATAGCTGATATTTTAC
AAGTTTACTATTTAATATATCTCCATTTCTTTTTTTAGGGTCGATTTCATCTGATTTGATTAATTTTTAT
TATCTTCACTAAGCTTTTTGTTCTAGGTTTTATTCTCAGTATTATTACTGTTATATTTGAACTGAATTTC
TCCTCATAGTTTATTCATTTTATTTATTTATTTTTTGTTTATTCGCTATTTTGTATTTTAGTTTTTAATT
AGAAATTTTATTAGAATCGTTTTGAACTAGTTTTTATGCACTCTAACATTAATATTAAATCATAACTATT
ATTTTTATTATAATTTATTTGTGTTTATCTTTTTGTGTAGCTTTCATGTGTTTTTATTTTAGTTTTATTA
TGTTTGCATTGAATTTTTTGGACTAGTTTATATAACGATATACAGAAAAGCCATGACAACAAATGTTTTT
ATAATACCTATTAAGTATAAGCTAATCAGATTTCCACTATTCTGTTCAAAGTTAACATTATTAGCCATTC
TGATGGATCATTTGACATTTGTCATATGTCTTTATGAACACTGCTCTTTCAGATGCCACTTTTAAAGCTG
TTTTTTACAGTAAATGAACGTTTATTATTATGACATTATTTCCTAAGGCCTCTAGAGTACAGCAGGATGT
GGCGTGTGCATTACTGTGTAATTATGCTGACTGTAAATGTGCATTTATAGACTGTCAGCATGTCTGACTG
TGCGCTGTTGTGATTTGTCCTGCACAGACCAAGGCAAGTTTGTACAAAAAAGCAGGCTGCCACCATGGCC
GCAGTGATTCTGGAGAGCATCTTTCTGAAGCGATCCCAACAGAAAAAGAAAACATCACCTCTAAACTTCA
AGAAGCGCCTGTTTCTCTTGACCGTGCACAAACTCTCCTACTATGAGTATGACTTTGAACGTGGGAGAAG
AGGCAGTAAGAAGGGTTCAATAGATGTTGAGAAGATCACTTGTGTTGAAACAGTGGTTCCTGAAAAAAAT
CCTCCTCCAGAAAGACAGATTCCGAGAAGAGGTGAAGAGTCCAGTGAAATGGAGCAAATTTCAATCATTG
AAAGGTTCCCTTATCCCTTCCAGGTTGTATATGATGAAGGGCCTCTCTACGTCTTCTCCCCAACTGAAGA
ACTAAGGAAGCGGTGGATTCACCAGCTCAAAAACGTAATCCGGTACAACAGTGATCTGGTTCAGAAATAT
CACCCTTGCTTCTGGATCGATGGGCAGTATCTCTGCTGCTCTCAGACAGCCAAAAATGCTATGGGCTGCC
AAATTTTGGAGAACAGGAATGGAAGCTTAAAACCGGACCCAGCTTTCTTGTACAAAGTGGCTGTGAGCGA
GCTGATTAAGGAGAACATGCACATGAAGCTGTACATGGAGGGCACCGTGAACAACCACCACTTCAAGTGC
ACATCCGAGGGCGAAGGCAAGCCCTACGAGGGCACCCAGACCATGAGAATCAAGGCGGTCGAGGGCGGCC
CTCTCCCCTTCGCCTTCGACATCCTGGCTACCAGCTTCATGTACGGCAGCAAAACCTTCATCAACCACAC
CCAGGGCATCCCCGACTTCTTTAAGCAGTCCTTCCCCGAGGGCTTCACATGGGAGAGAGTCACCACATAC
GAAGACGGGGGCGTGCTGACCGCTACCCAGGACACCAGCCTCCAGGACGGCTGCCTCATCTACAACGTCA
AGATCAGAGGGGTGAACTTCCCATCCAACGGCCCTGTGATGCAGAAGAAAACACTCGGCTGGGAGGCCTC
CACCGAGACCCTGTACCCCGCTGACGGCGGCCTGGAAGGCAGAGCCGACATGGCCCTGAAGCTCGTGGGC
GGGGGCCACCTGATCTGCAACTTGAAGACCACATACAGATCCAAGAAACCCGCTAAGAACCTCAAGATGC
CCGGCGTCTACTATGTGGACAGAAGACTGGAAAGAATCAAGGAGGCCGACAAAGAGACCTACGTCGAGCA
GCACGAGGTGGCTGTGGCCAGATACTGCGACCTCCCTAGCAAACTGGGGCACAGATGAGCGGCCGCGACT
CTAGATCATAATCAGCCATACCACATTTGTAGAGGTTTTACTTGCTTTAAAAAACCTCCCACACCTCCCC
CTGAACCTGAAACATAAAATGAATGCAATTGTTGTTGTTAACTTGTTTATTGCAGCTTATAATGGTTACA
AATAAAGCAATAGCATCACAAATTTCACAAATAAAGCATTTTTTTCACTGCCAACTTTATTATACATAGT
TGATAATTCACTGGCCGTCGTTTTACGGTACCATCGATGATGATCCAGACATGATAAGATACATTGATGA
GTTTGGACAAACCACAACTAGAATGCAGTGAAAAAAATGCTTTATTTGTGAAATTTGTGATGCTATTGCT
TTATTTGTAACCATTATAAGCTGCAATAAACAAGTTAACAACAACAATTGCATTCATTTTATGTTTCAGG
TTCAGGGGGAGGTGTGGGAGGTTTTTTAAAGCAAGTAAAACCTCTACAAATGTGGTATGGCTGATTATGA
TCCTCTAGATCAGATCTGCGAAGATACGGCCACGGGTGCTCTTGATCCTGTGGCTGATTTTGGACTGTGC
TGCTCGCAGCTGCTGATGAATCACATACTTCCTCCATTTTCTTCCACTGATTGACTGTTATAATTTCCCT
AATTTCCAGGTCAAGGTGCTGTGCATTGTGGTAATAGATGTGACATGACGTCACTTCCAAAGGACCAATG
AACATGTCTGACCAATTTCATATAATGTGAAAACGATTTTCATAGGCAGAATAAATAACATTTAAATTAA
ACTGGGCATCAGCGCAATTCAATTGGTTTGGTAATAGCAAGGGAAAATAGAATGAAGTGATCTCCAAAAA
ATAAGTACTTTTTGACTGTAAATAAAATTGTAAGGAGTAAAAAGTACTTTTTTTTCTAAAAAAATGTAAT
TAAGTAAAAGTAAAAGTATTGATTTTTAATTGTACTCAAGTAAAGTAAAAATCCCCAAAAATAATACTTA
AGTACAGTAATCAAGTAAAATTACTCAAGTACTTTACACCTCTGGTTCTTGACCCCCTACCTTCAGCAAG
CCCAGCAGATCCACTAGTTCTAGAGCGGCCGCCACCGCGGTGGAGCTCCAGCTTTTGTTCCCTTTAGTGA
GGGTTAATTGCGCGCTTGGCGTAATCATGGTCATAGCTGTTTCCTGTGTGAAATTGTTATCCGCTCACAA
TTCCACACAACATACGAGCCGGAAGCATAAAGTGTAAAGCCTGGGGTGCCTAATGAGTGAGCTAACTCAC
ATTAATTGCGTTGCGCTCACTGCCCGCTTTCCAGTCGGGAAACCTGTCGTGCCAGCTGCATTAATGAATC
GGCCAACGCGCGGGGAGAGGCGGTTTGCGTATTGGGCGCTCTTCCGCTTCCTCGCTCACTGACTCGCTGC
GCTCGGTCGTTCGGCTGCGGCGAGCGGTATCAGCTCACTCAAAGGCGGTAATACGGTTATCCACAGAATC
AGGGGATAACGCAGGAAAGAACATGTGAGCAAAAGGCCAGCAAAAGGCCAGGAACCGTAAAAAGGCCGCG
TTGCTGGCGTTTTTCCATAGGCTCCGCCCCCCTGACGAGCATCACAAAAATCGACGCTCAAGTCAGAGGT
GGCGAAACCCGACAGGACTATAAAGATACCAGGCGTTTCCCCCTGGAAGCTCCCTCGTGCGCTCTCCTGT
TCCGACCCTGCCGCTTACCGGATACCTGTCCGCCTTTCTCCCTTCGGGAAGCGTGGCGCTTTCTCATAGC
TCACGCTGTAGGTATCTCAGTTCGGTGTAGGTCGTTCGCTCCAAGCTGGGCTGTGTGCACGAACCCCCCG
TTCAGCCCGACCGCTGCGCCTTATCCGGTAACTATCGTCTTGAGTCCAACCCGGTAAGACACGACTTATC
GCCACTGGCAGCAGCCACTGGTAACAGGATTAGCAGAGCGAGGTATGTAGGCGGTGCTACAGAGTTCTTG
AAGTGGTGGCCTAACTACGGCTACACTAGAAGGACAGTATTTGGTATCTGCGCTCTGCTGAAGCCAGTTA
CCTTCGGAAAAAGAGTTGGTAGCTCTTGATCCGGCAAACAAACCACCGCTGGTAGCGGTGGTTTTTTTGT
TTGCAAGCAGCAGATTACGCGCAGAAAAAAAGGATCTCAAGAAGATCCTTTGATCTTTTCTACGGGGTCT
GACGCTCAGTGGAACGAAAACTCACGTTAAGGGATTTTGGTCATGAGATTATCAAAAAGGATCTTCACCT
AGATCCTTTTAAATTAAAAATGAAGTTTTAAATCAATCTAAAGTATATATGAGTAAACTTGGTCTGACAG
TTACCAATGCTTAATCAGTGAGGCACCTATCTCAGCGATCTGTCTATTTCGTTCATCCATAGTTGCCTGA
CTCCCCGTCGTGTAGATAACTACGATACGGGAGGGCTTACCATCTGGCCCCAGTGCTGCAATGATACCGC
GAGACCCACGCTCACCGGCTCCAGATTTATCAGCAATAAACCAGCCAGCCGGAAGGGCCGAGCGCAGAAG
TGGTCCTGCAACTTTATCCGCCTCCATCCAGTCTATTAATTGTTGCCGGGAAGCTAGAGTAAGTAGTTCG
CCAGTTAATAGTTTGCGCAACGTTGTTGCCATTGCTACAGGCATCGTGGTGTCACGCTCGTCGTTTGGTA
TGGCTTCATTCAGCTCCGGTTCCCAACGATCAAGGCGAGTTACATGATCCCCCATGTTGTGCAAAAAAGC
GGTTAGCTCCTTCGGTCCTCCGATCGTTGTCAGAAGTAAGTTGGCCGCAGTGTTATCACTCATGGTTATG
GCAGCACTGCATAATTCTCTTACTGTCATGCCATCCGTAAGATGCTTTTCTGTGACTGGTGAGTACTCAA
CCAAGTCATTCTGAGAATAGTGTATGCGGCGACCGAGTTGCTCTTGCCCGGCGTCAATACGGGATAATAC
CGCGCCACATAGCAGAACTTTAAAAGTGCTCATCATTGGAAAACGTTCTTCGGGGCGAAAACTCTCAAGG
ATCTTACCGCTGTTGAGATCCAGTTCGATGTAACCCACTCGTGCACCCAACTGATCTTCAGCATCTTTTA
CTTTCACCAGCGTTTCTGGGTGAGCAAAAACAGGAAGGCAAAATGCCGCAAAAAAGGGAATAAGGGCGAC
ACGGAAATGTTGAATACTCATACTCTTCCTTTTTCAATATTATTGAAGCATTTATCAGGGTTATTGTCTC
ATGAGCGGATACATATTTGAATGTATTTAGAAAAATAAACAAATAGGGGTTCCGCGCACATTTCCCCGAA
AAGTG
