Features (pLannotate 1.2.2; 23 found; start..end, strand, type, name):
      2..22      +  protein_bind   attB1: mutant version of attB; core recombination site for the Gateway® BP reaction BP Clonase™
     32..562     +  CDS            BTK (fragment): BTK_HUMAN - Also known as AGMX1, ATK, BPK. Experimental evidence at protein level: Swiss-Prot protein existence level 1. Non-receptor tyrosine kinase indispensable for B lymphocyte development, differentiation and signaling. Binding of antigen to the B-cell antigen receptor (BCR) triggers signaling that ultimately leads to B-cell activation. After BCR engagement and activation at the plasma membrane, phosphorylates PLCG2 at several sites, igniting the downstream signaling pathway through calcium mobilization, followed by activation of the protein kinase C (PKC) family members. PLCG2 phosphoryl
    567..587     -  protein_bind   attB2: mutant version of attB; core recombination site for the Gateway® BP reaction BP Clonase™
    590..1285    +  CDS            mKate2: monomeric far-red fluorescent protein (Shcherbo et al., 2009) mammalian codon-optimized
   1301..1384    +  CDS            large T antigen (fragment): large T antigen from SV40 (simian virus 40)
   1407..1488    +  polyA_signal   SV40 poly(A) signal: SV40 polyadenylation signal
   1489..1509    -  protein_bind   attB3: mutant version of attB; core recombination site for the Gateway® BP reaction BP Clonase™
   1513..1533    +  CDS            lacZα (fragment): LacZα fragment of β-galactosidase; lacZ fragment
   1549..1683    -  polyA_signal   SV40 poly(A) signal: SV40 polyadenylation signal
   1706..1789    -  CDS            large T antigen (fragment): large T antigen from SV40 (simian virus 40)
   2355..2395    -  misc_feature   MCS (fragment): pBluescript multiple cloning site
   2408..2426    -  promoter       T3 promoter: promoter for bacteriophage T3 RNA polymerase
   2471..2487    -  protein_bind   lac operator: The lac repressor binds to the lac operator to inhibit transcription in E. coli. This inhibition can be relieved by adding lactose or isopropyl-β-D-thiogalactopyranoside (IPTG). lac repressor encoded by lacI
   2495..2525    -  promoter       lac promoter: promoter for the E. coli lac operon
   2540..2561    -  protein_bind   CAP binding site: CAP binding activates transcription in the presence of cAMP. E. coli catabolite activator protein
   2574..2666    -  CDS            lacI (fragment): lac repressor; lacI; The lac repressor binds to the lac operator to inhibit transcription in E. coli. This inhibition can be relieved by adding lactose or isopropyl-β-D-thiogalactopyranoside (IPTG).
   2849..3437    -  rep_origin     ori: high-copy-number ColE1/pMB1/pBR322/pUC origin of replication
   3608..4468    -  CDS            AmpR: β-lactamase; bla; confers resistance to ampicillin, carbenicillin, and related antibiotics
   4469..4573    -  promoter       AmpR promoter: bla
   4599..4820    -  rep_origin     M13 ori (fragment) (sequence partly withheld): M13 bacteriophage origin of replication; arrow indicates direction of (+) strand synthesis
   4820..5107    +  CDS            tyr (fragment) (sequence partly withheld): TYRO_ORYLA - Also known as tyro. Experimental evidence at transcript level: Swiss-Prot protein existence level 2. This is a copper-containing oxidase that functions in the formation of pigments such as melanins and other polyphenolic compounds. From Oryzias latipes (Japanese rice fish) (Japanese killifish).
   5689..5709    +  protein_bind   attB4: mutant version of attB; core recombination site for the Gateway® BP reaction BP Clonase™
   6610..6626    -  promoter       copia promoter (fragment): strong promoter from the Drosophila transposable element copia (Sinclair et al., 1986)
>Addgene plasmid #109501 | actc1b-BTK-mKate2 | addgene full sequence | sequence record 219975 | Addgene NGS Result
GCAAGTTTGTACAAAAAAGCAGGCTGCCACCATGGCCGCAGTGATTCTGGAGAGCATCTTTCTGAAGCGA
TCCCAACAGAAAAAGAAAACATCACCTCTAAACTTCAAGAAGCGCCTGTTTCTCTTGACCGTGCACAAAC
TCTCCTACTATGAGTATGACTTTGAACGTGGGAGAAGAGGCAGTAAGAAGGGTTCAATAGATGTTGAGAA
GATCACTTGTGTTGAAACAGTGGTTCCTGAAAAAAATCCTCCTCCAGAAAGACAGATTCCGAGAAGAGGT
GAAGAGTCCAGTGAAATGGAGCAAATTTCAATCATTGAAAGGTTCCCTTATCCCTTCCAGGTTGTATATG
ATGAAGGGCCTCTCTACGTCTTCTCCCCAACTGAAGAACTAAGGAAGCGGTGGATTCACCAGCTCAAAAA
CGTAATCCGGTACAACAGTGATCTGGTTCAGAAATATCACCCTTGCTTCTGGATCGATGGGCAGTATCTC
TGCTGCTCTCAGACAGCCAAAAATGCTATGGGCTGCCAAATTTTGGAGAACAGGAATGGAAGCTTAAAAC
CGGACCCAGCTTTCTTGTACAAAGTGGCTGTGAGCGAGCTGATTAAGGAGAACATGCACATGAAGCTGTA
CATGGAGGGCACCGTGAACAACCACCACTTCAAGTGCACATCCGAGGGCGAAGGCAAGCCCTACGAGGGC
ACCCAGACCATGAGAATCAAGGCGGTCGAGGGCGGCCCTCTCCCCTTCGCCTTCGACATCCTGGCTACCA
GCTTCATGTACGGCAGCAAAACCTTCATCAACCACACCCAGGGCATCCCCGACTTCTTTAAGCAGTCCTT
CCCCGAGGGCTTCACATGGGAGAGAGTCACCACATACGAAGACGGGGGCGTGCTGACCGCTACCCAGGAC
ACCAGCCTCCAGGACGGCTGCCTCATCTACAACGTCAAGATCAGAGGGGTGAACTTCCCATCCAACGGCC
CTGTGATGCAGAAGAAAACACTCGGCTGGGAGGCCTCCACCGAGACCCTGTACCCCGCTGACGGCGGCCT
GGAAGGCAGAGCCGACATGGCCCTGAAGCTCGTGGGCGGGGGCCACCTGATCTGCAACTTGAAGACCACA
TACAGATCCAAGAAACCCGCTAAGAACCTCAAGATGCCCGGCGTCTACTATGTGGACAGAAGACTGGAAA
GAATCAAGGAGGCCGACAAAGAGACCTACGTCGAGCAGCACGAGGTGGCTGTGGCCAGATACTGCGACCT
CCCTAGCAAACTGGGGCACAGATGAGCGGCCGCGACTCTAGATCATAATCAGCCATACCACATTTGTAGA
GGTTTTACTTGCTTTAAAAAACCTCCCACACCTCCCCCTGAACCTGAAACATAAAATGAATGCAATTGTT
GTTGTTAACTTGTTTATTGCAGCTTATAATGGTTACAAATAAAGCAATAGCATCACAAATTTCACAAATA
AAGCATTTTTTTCACTGCCAACTTTATTATACATAGTTGATAATTCACTGGCCGTCGTTTTACGGTACCA
TCGATGATGATCCAGACATGATAAGATACATTGATGAGTTTGGACAAACCACAACTAGAATGCAGTGAAA
AAAATGCTTTATTTGTGAAATTTGTGATGCTATTGCTTTATTTGTAACCATTATAAGCTGCAATAAACAA
GTTAACAACAACAATTGCATTCATTTTATGTTTCAGGTTCAGGGGGAGGTGTGGGAGGTTTTTTAAAGCA
AGTAAAACCTCTACAAATGTGGTATGGCTGATTATGATCCTCTAGATCAGATCTGCGAAGATACGGCCAC
GGGTGCTCTTGATCCTGTGGCTGATTTTGGACTGTGCTGCTCGCAGCTGCTGATGAATCACATACTTCCT
CCATTTTCTTCCACTGATTGACTGTTATAATTTCCCTAATTTCCAGGTCAAGGTGCTGTGCATTGTGGTA
ATAGATGTGACATGACGTCACTTCCAAAGGACCAATGAACATGTCTGACCAATTTCATATAATGTGAAAA
CGATTTTCATAGGCAGAATAAATAACATTTAAATTAAACTGGGCATCAGCGCAATTCAATTGGTTTGGTA
ATAGCAAGGGAAAATAGAATGAAGTGATCTCCAAAAAATAAGTACTTTTTGACTGTAAATAAAATTGTAA
GGAGTAAAAAGTACTTTTTTTTCTAAAAAAATGTAATTAAGTAAAAGTAAAAGTATTGATTTTTAATTGT
ACTCAAGTAAAGTAAAAATCCCCAAAAATAATACTTAAGTACAGTAATCAAGTAAAATTACTCAAGTACT
TTACACCTCTGGTTCTTGACCCCCTACCTTCAGCAAGCCCAGCAGATCCACTAGTTCTAGAGCGGCCGCC
ACCGCGGTGGAGCTCCAGCTTTTGTTCCCTTTAGTGAGGGTTAATTGCGCGCTTGGCGTAATCATGGTCA
TAGCTGTTTCCTGTGTGAAATTGTTATCCGCTCACAATTCCACACAACATACGAGCCGGAAGCATAAAGT
GTAAAGCCTGGGGTGCCTAATGAGTGAGCTAACTCACATTAATTGCGTTGCGCTCACTGCCCGCTTTCCA
GTCGGGAAACCTGTCGTGCCAGCTGCATTAATGAATCGGCCAACGCGCGGGGAGAGGCGGTTTGCGTATT
GGGCGCTCTTCCGCTTCCTCGCTCACTGACTCGCTGCGCTCGGTCGTTCGGCTGCGGCGAGCGGTATCAG
CTCACTCAAAGGCGGTAATACGGTTATCCACAGAATCAGGGGATAACGCAGGAAAGAACATGTGAGCAAA
AGGCCAGCAAAAGGCCAGGAACCGTAAAAAGGCCGCGTTGCTGGCGTTTTTCCATAGGCTCCGCCCCCCT
GACGAGCATCACAAAAATCGACGCTCAAGTCAGAGGTGGCGAAACCCGACAGGACTATAAAGATACCAGG
CGTTTCCCCCTGGAAGCTCCCTCGTGCGCTCTCCTGTTCCGACCCTGCCGCTTACCGGATACCTGTCCGC
CTTTCTCCCTTCGGGAAGCGTGGCGCTTTCTCATAGCTCACGCTGTAGGTATCTCAGTTCGGTGTAGGTC
GTTCGCTCCAAGCTGGGCTGTGTGCACGAACCCCCCGTTCAGCCCGACCGCTGCGCCTTATCCGGTAACT
ATCGTCTTGAGTCCAACCCGGTAAGACACGACTTATCGCCACTGGCAGCAGCCACTGGTAACAGGATTAG
CAGAGCGAGGTATGTAGGCGGTGCTACAGAGTTCTTGAAGTGGTGGCCTAACTACGGCTACACTAGAAGA
ACAGTATTTGGTATCTGCGCTCTGCTGAAGCCAGTTACCTTCGGAAAAAGAGTTGGTAGCTCTTGATCCG
GCAAACAAACCACCGCTGGTAGCGGTGGTTTTTTTGTTTGCAAGCAGCAGATTACGCGCAGAAAAAAAGG
ATCTCAAGAAGATCCTTTGATCTTTTCTACGGGGTCTGACGCTCAGTGGAACGAAAACTCACGTTAAGGC
ATTTTGGTCATGAGATTATCAAAAAGGATCTTCACCTAGATCCTTTTAAATTAAAAATGAAGTTTTAAAT
CAATCTAAAGTATATATGAGTAAACTTGGTCTGACAGTTACCAATGCTTAATCAGTGAGGCACCTATCTC
AGCGATCTGTCTATTTCGTTCATCCATAGTTGCCTGACTCCCCGTCGTGTAGATAACTACGATACGGGAG
GGCTTACCATCTGGCCCCAGTGCTGCAATGATACCGCGAGACCCACGCTCACCGGCTCCAGATTTATCAG
CAATAAACCAGCCAGCCGGAAGGGCCGAGCGCAGAAGTGGTCCTGCAACTTTATCCGCCTCCATCCAGTC
TATTAATTGTTGCCGGGAAGCTAGAGTAAGTAGTTCGCCAGTTAATAGTTTGCGCAACGTTGTTGCCATT
GCTACAGGCATCGTGGTGTCACGCTCGTCGTTTGGTATGGCTTCATTCAGCTCCGGTTCCCAACGATCAA
GGCGAGTTACATGATCCCCCATGTTGTGCAAAAAAGCGGTTAGCTCCTTCGGTCCTCCGATCGTTGTCAG
AAGTAAGTTGGCCGCAGTGTTATCACTCATGGTTATGGCAGCACTGCATAATTCTCTTACTGTCATGCCA
TCCGTAAGATGCTTTTCTGTGACTGGTGAGTACTCAACCAAGTCATTCTGAGAATAGTGTATGCGGCGAC
CGAGTTGCTCTTGCCCGGCGTCAATACGGGATAATACCGCGCCACATAGCAGAACTTTAAAAGTGCTCAT
CATTGGAAAACGTTCTTCGGGGCGAAAACTCTCAAGGATCTTACCGCTGTTGAGATCCAGTTCGATGTAA
CCCACTCGTGCACCCAACTGATCTTCAGCATCTTTTACTTTCACCAGCGTTTCTGGGTGAGCAAAAACAG
GAAGGCAAAATGCCGCAAAAAAGGGAATAAGGGCGACACGGAAATGTTGAATACTCATACTCTTCCTTTT
TCAATATTATTGAAGCATTTATCAGGGTTATTGTCTCATGAGCGGATACATATTTGAATGTATTTAGAAA
AATAAACAAATAGGGGTTCCGCGCACATTTCCCCGAAAAGTGCCACCTAAATTGTAAGCGTTAATATTTT
GTTAAAATTCGCGTTAAATTTTTGTTAAATCAGCTCATTTTTTAACCAATAGGCCGAAATCGGCAAAATC
CCTTATAAATCAAAAGAATAGACCGAGATAGGGT
[37 nt withheld, positions 4725-4761]
AAAGAACGTGGACTCCAACGTCAAAGG
[32 nt withheld, positions 4789-4820]
GCTGGCTAAGAACTCATCAGCCTCCCCGGTCCATCTACCCACGTACCAATGCACCAATTGGCCACAATGA
CGGCTACTACATGGTGCCATTCCTTCCTCTTTATAGGAATGGAGACTACCTCCTGTCCAACAATGCTCTT
GGATACGAGTACGCCTACCTGTTGGACCCAGGTCATTGCACAACACCAGAAATGCCCTCTGATCTGCAAA
AGACGTGAATATCTGTTCAGACACCCATATCCACTCTGTTCCACACAGGTCAGAGGTTTGTCCAGGAGTT
CTTGACAGAGGTGTAAAAAGTACTCAAAAATTTTACTCAAGTGAAAGTACAAGTACTTAGGGAAAATTTT
ACTCAATTAAAAGTAAAAGTATCTGGCTAGAATCTTACTTGAGTAAAAGTAAAAAAGTACTCCATTAAAA
TTGTACTTGAGTATTAAGGAAGTAAAAGTAAAAGCAAGAAAGAAAACTAGAGATTCTTGTTTAAGCTTTT
AATCTCAAAAAACATTAAATGAAATGCATACAAGGTTTTATCCTGCTTTAGAACTGTTTGTATTTAATTA
TCAAACTATAAGACAGACAATCTAATGCCAGTACACGCTACTCAAAGTTGTAAAACCTCAGATTTAACTT
CAGTAGAAGCTGATTCTCAAAATTGTTAGTGTCAAGCCTAGCTCTTTTGGGGCTGAAAAGCAATCCTGCA
GTGCTGAAAAGCCTCTCACAGGCAGCCGATGCGGGAAGAGGTGTATTAGTCTTGATAGAGAGGCTGCAAA
TAGCAGGAAACGTGAGCAGAGACTCCCTGGTGTCTGAAACACAGGCCAGATGGGCCCTCGAGCAGGAAAC
AGCTATGACCATGATTACGCCAAGCTATCAACTTTGTATAGAAAAGTTGGCACGCGCAGATTCCGTGTGG
GCCTGGTAATATCTTACCATTTTAAGCTATTTTAAGATTAGGGAAAAAAATTAAATAAAACTACTTTAAA
ATTACTTTCCTTAAAAAGCAACATATTTATTTAGTTTTTGTTTAACTGGCTCAAGATTGTAATATTTTAC
TTTTACATGTTTTTTTAAGTACCTAAATGTGTTCAAAAGTAAAGTATGTTATTGTTTTTTTTTTTTAATG
TTAGCTAAGCTTTAAATTGTAATATATTACTTTTAAAAGTGACTTTTTAAAAATGTAAATAAAAAAGTAA
CTATAAATGTGTAATGCATGTTATTTCTGTGGGTTTTTAATTTTCATCTCAACTGGGCTTACAATTTTAA
CATAATAAAAATCAAATCAAATCAAATCAGGCCCTTATTTGTCACATACACTCTTGTATACTGAAATAAA
CTAAATGTTGAGAAAAATTTAAATACACCAAAATAACGCATACCTTTTTTGTAATTACCTAAGTAAAACA
TTTAGTTCCTTTTTTAAGTGACTCAAGATTGTAATCTATTAATTGTAAAAGATAAAACTAGTGATCAATC
TGACGTGCTTCTATGCAGCCTGTGAGATTAATTGTGATGTTTAATTATTAAACAATTTAAATGGATCAAA
CATTTCACATGTGCTTATTGTGTCCAACAAAACCAGCAGAAGCACTTAAAAATATTGCATGACAACATGA
GTTTTTAATGTAAATTATATATACTTCCTAAACGAAGTTAATCATATTTCTAAAATAATAATGTCATTGA
AATATTTAAATAAATGATAAGCTTTAGTTGATTCAACATAAAATTGAAAGCAATAAGGACTTTTTTTTTT
TACAGCGGTGAAGCAAAAGCATGTAATAATCATATAATATAATAAATAAATAAATAAATAATGGCTCTTG
GTGCAAATATGAACACTTTAAATAAATATAGAATAAATATGATCAATAAGTCATAACGATGTGTTTTATG
TTGATTATAATTTAAACATGTTTCTAACGCAAGTTTTAAAAACTGTTTTAAAGTATTATTTTAAGTTATA
AGATCAATTTGACTCAACATTTTGTAGTGAAAATATGTTGTGTAAAATTAATATAATATACACTATAAAA
ATGCAGGGTTCCACACAATACATTAATGTTGTCCCAACACAAATCGATTAAGTTAACAAATATATGTGGA
TTGAACATAAAAAATTAAGTTGTCCCAATGAAATCTCAAGAATTGTGTTGTTTCAGCTCATTTTAAATAA
GTAGTTTTAACAAGTAAAAAATAACATATTTTTGAGTGTGTATATATATATATTACAAAATATAATAATA
TAAAATGTAAAAGATATAAACCATGCTACATATATTTAAGAGCTATTTTGCACATTACTTTTTTGCAAGC
CATTTTAGTGTTTTTTTTACAAATATATATTAGCTAAATATACAATATCTTAAATATACAATTAATCAGA
CATGCAATTAATGCATTTAACCTACATAAAAATACATGATCAACATATGTTTTATGCTGATTACAACTAA
ATCAAACGTAATGAAATTAATTTATAAAAGCGATTTAAATATGTCAATATTTTAAGTTAAAATCACTTGA
AACCTACTATAAATGAACTTAAATTAAAAAAATCTCCTTTAATTCCAATGCAACAGTGTTGTTTTTTCAG
CTGAGGACCCCCGGTGCAGATGGTTGGCCCCCGGCCCGCTATTCTAAGGAAGCCTTTCTTAATTTTAGGG
CGGCGCTGCATGCGCTCAGATCAGATTCACGGGTGGAGAGGGTTATTTTCTCTTTTTTATTTTTTCTTGC
CTGCTCATATTTGGGCCTGTGTGAACCCCAGGCTCCGCCTCGGCCCCCAGGAGCCGCTCTTATTTAAAGG
GGATCCTCGCCTTCAGTCTTCGTCCCAGTGGAAGCATCAGTCTTGTGATAACAACTTGGTGAGTCCTACA
GACCAGCGCTCGACTCTAGGCTTTAAATGCATTGATTTCTCTGGATTAGCTACCGGGAGAGTTTTAACTT
TGCTTATTAGTCTTGTGCTCGAACTGCTAGGTTTAAAGAGTGTTTTCTCTAATGCATGCATGAAGCGACA
GCTGAAAACCAGAAATAGAGCGTTTGTCCTCCTGTTAAACTCTAGCCTTTCTTTGGCATTTGTCAGTCCG
AGTCTTCAGCTGCCGGCAGGAGATTGGGTTTCAGTAACACTTGCTGAGCACAAACTACACGTGCTTTCTT
CAGATTTAATTCATTATTAATCATTCTAGATTTAAATGATGTTCTTACTCATTGCTGATTATTTTAGCCT
TGCGGAGCAGATTAAATGAGCACGTGTTTCATTAAGATTGATTTAAATATAATTAATATTTCACCACTGT
AGTTTTAAAATTGCCTTCTAAGTCATGGTTGATTTTTAATAGGTATCGGCTCTAATTAGATTACTATTTT
GGTTTTTAAATGTTATTTCTATTTCATTTGTAGGCTCGTTTTTAATGTGATTTTATTAGATTCTAGTTTT
AAAATCATCTCTTAGCCTTAATGAGCAGACTGAATGAACATGTTTCATTAAGATTAACTTCATTATAATG
AATTATTTAATCATTCTAGTGGGTTATAAATCAGCTCTATTTAAATTAATTGTCGTGTTTATTTCTATTT
AATTTTTGATTATTTTTTCAGGGTCGTTTTTATGTGATTTTTTCCCGTTTCTAATTTTAAACTAATTGTT
TGATTTTTATATGATTCGACTCTTTTTAAATGAATTGTTTTGCTTTTTTTATTGAGCATATATATATTAT
ACAATTTCAATCAACAATTGTTGTGCTTTTTAAATGTTGTTTCTATTTCATTTCTAGGGTCGATTTTATT
CGATTCTAGTTTTAAAATCGTGATTTTTAACTTCTAACCTTACTGAGCAGACTGAATGAACATGTTTCAT
CAAGATTAACTTCATTATAGTTAATTATTGAATCGTGCTAGTGGTTTATAAATCAGCTCTATTTAAATTA
ATCATCATCATTATTTCTATTTAATTTTTATTATTTCTTTAGGATTATTTTTATGTGATTTTTTTCACGT
TCTAGTTTTAAACTCAATGCTCATTACTGCTCACCCTTGCTGAGCAGTCTTTCGTTAAGATTAAATTAAT
TAATAACCATTCTAGTTTTAAAACAGTGTCTTAAGGCATAGCTGATATTTTACAAGTTTACTATTTAATA
TATCTCCTTTCTTTTTTTAGGGTCGATTTCATCTGATTTGATTAATTTTTATTATCTTCACTAAGCTTTT
TGTTCTAGGTTTTATTCTCAGTATTATTACTGTTATATTTGAACTGAATTTCTCCTCATAGTTTATTCAT
TTTATTTATTTATTTTTTGTTTATTCGCTATTTTGTATTTTAGTTTTTAATTAGAAATTTTATTAGAATC
GTTTTGAACTAGTTTTTATGCACTCTAACATTAATATTAAATCATAACTATTATTTTTATTATAATTTAT
TTGTGTTTATCTTTTTGTGTAGCTTTCATGTGTTTTTATTTTAGTTTTATTATGTTTGCATTGAATTTTT
TGGACTAGTTTATATAACGATATACAGAAAAGCCATGACAACAAATGTTTTTATAATACCTATTAAGTAT
AAGCTAATCAGATTTCCACTATTCTGTTCAAAGTTAACATTATTAGCCATTCTGATGGATCATTTGACAT
TTGTCATATGTCTTTATGAACACTGCTCTTTCAGATGCCACTTTTAAAGCTGTTTTTTACAGTAAATGAA
CGTTTATTATTATGACATTATTTCCTAAGGCCTCTAGAGTACAGCAGGATGTGGCGTGTGCATTACCGTG
TAATTATGCTGACTGTAAATGTGCATTTATAGACTGTCAGCATGTCTGACTGTGCGCTGTTGTGATTGGT
CCTGCACAGACCAAG
